Addgene plasmid #178071: pACEBac1-GCP5
Purpose: Insect cell expression of GCP5
Depositing lab: Tarun Kapoor. Depositing organization: Rockefeller University. Publication: Biochemical reconstitutions reveal principles of human gamma-TuRC assembly and function. Wieczorek M, Ti SC, Urnavicius L, Molloy KR, Aher A, Chait BT, Kapoor TM. J Cell Biol. 2021 Mar 1;220(3). pii: 211719. doi: 10.1083/jcb.202009146. PubMed 33496729.
Backbone
  Vector backbone: pACEBac1
  Backbone manufacturer: Geneva Biotech
  Total vector size (bp): 5966
  Vector type: Insect Expression
Growth in bacteria
  Bacterial resistance: Gentamicin, 10 μg/mL
  Growth temperature: 37°C
  Growth strain: DH5alpha
  Copy number: Unknown
Gene/Insert
  Gene/Insert name: GCP5
  Species: H. sapiens (human)
  Insert size (bp): 3075
  Entrez Gene: TUBGCP5 (a.k.a. GCP5)
Resource information
  A portion of this plasmid was derived from a plasmid made by: Originally published in Murphy et al., 2001 and received from Dr. Jens Luders (Institute for Research in Biomedicine, Barcelona, Spain)
Terms and licenses: Academic/Nonprofit Terms; Industry Terms: Not Available to Industry
How to cite: pACEBac1-GCP5 was a gift from Tarun Kapoor (Addgene plasmid # 178071 ; http://n2t.net/addgene:178071 ; RRID:Addgene_178071)
