[The description below was written by a language model from this plasmid's Addgene catalogue record and pLannotate feature annotations shown in this document.]
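Description:
pACEBac1-GCP5 is a baculovirus transfer (acceptor) plasmid for producing human GCP5 (TUBGCP5), a gamma-tubulin complex protein, in insect cells. It is built on the pACEBac1 backbone and is listed at about 6 kb, in close agreement with the 5,947 nt sequenced record. In E. coli it replicates from a high-copy ColE1/pUC-type origin and is selected with gentamicin, conferred by the aacC1 acetyltransferase gene driven by a class 1 integron Pc promoter.

The roughly 3.1 kb GCP5 coding sequence sits downstream of the Autographa californica polyhedrin promoter, a very late baculoviral promoter that gives strong expression in infected insect cells, and is followed by an SV40 polyadenylation signal. The short "large T antigen" fragment annotated next to it is most likely part of that SV40 terminator region rather than an expressed element, and the small SET1 fragment near Tn7L also appears to be an incidental backbone match. No epitope or purification tag is annotated on GCP5, and the record does not mention one. The gentamicin marker, a loxP site and the expression cassette are flanked by the Tn7R and Tn7L ends, so this segment can be transposed by Tn7 machinery into a bacmid attachment site to generate recombinant baculovirus. The loxP site allows Cre-mediated fusion with compatible donor plasmids to assemble multigene constructs for co-expressing subunits of protein complexes.

The stated purpose is insect cell expression of GCP5, and the associated work concerns biochemical reconstitution of the human gamma-tubulin ring complex, which nucleates microtubules. The GCP5 sequence is noted as deriving from a previously published plasmid.
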