Features (pLannotate 1.2.2; 11 found; start..end, strand, type, name):
    190..778     +  rep_origin     ori: high-copy-number ColE1/pMB1/pBR322/pUC origin of replication
    913..1136    -  mobile_element Tn7R: mini-Tn7 element (right end of the Tn7 transposon) Tn7
   1203..1736    -  CDS            GmR: gentamycin acetyltransferase; aacC1; confers resistance to gentamycin
   1906..1934    -  promoter       Pc promoter: intI1 (promoter lies within the coding sequence); class 1 integron promoter
   2005..2038    +  protein_bind   loxP: Cre-mediated recombination occurs in the 8-bp core sequence (GCATACAT). Cre recombinase
   2115..2206    +  promoter       polyhedrin promoter: polh from Autographa californica; promoter for the baculovirus polyhedrin gene
   2287..5358    +  CDS            TUBGCP5: GCP5_HUMAN - Also known as GCP5, KIAA1899. Experimental evidence at protein level: Swiss-Prot protein existence level 1. Gamma-tubulin complex is necessary for microtubule nucleation at the centrosome. From Homo sapiens (Human).
   5421..5504    +  CDS            large T antigen (fragment): large T antigen from SV40 (simian virus 40)
   5527..5661    +  polyA_signal   SV40 poly(A) signal: SV40 polyadenylation signal
   5690..5739    +  CDS            SET1 (fragment): solubility-enhancement tag derived from T7 phage gene 10B
   5782..5947    -  mobile_element Tn7L: mini-Tn7 element (left end of the Tn7 transposon) Tn7
>Addgene plasmid #178071 | pACEBac1-GCP5 | addgene full sequence | sequence record 353435 | Addgene NGS Result
ACCGGTTGACTTGGGTCAACTGTCAGACCAAGTTTACTCATATATACTTTAGATTGATTTAAAACTTCAT
TTTTAATTTAAAAGGATCTAGGTGAAGATCCTTTTTGATAATCTCATGACCAAAATCCCTTAACGTGAGT
TTTCGTTCCACTGAGCGTCAGACCCCGTAGAAAAGATCAAAGGATCTTCTTGAGATCCTTTTTTTCTGCG
CGTAATCTGCTGCTTGCAAACAAAAAAACCACCGCTACCAGCGGTGGTTTGTTTGCCGGATCAAGAGCTA
CCAACTCTTTTTCCGAAGGTAACTGGCTTCAGCAGAGCGCAGATACCAAATACTGTTCTTCTAGTGTAGC
CGTAGTTAGGCCACCACTTCAAGAACTCTGTAGCACCGCCTACATACCTCGCTCTGCTAATCCTGTTACC
AGTGGCTGCTGCCAGTGGCGATAAGTCGTGTCTTACCGGGTTGGACTCAAGACGATAGTTACCGGATAAG
GCGCAGCGGTCGGGCTGAACGGGGGGTTCGTGCACACAGCCCAGCTTGGAGCGAACGACCTACACCGAAC
TGAGATACCTACAGCGTGAGCTATGAGAAAGCGCCACGCTTCCCGAAGGGAGAAAGGCGGACAGGTATCC
GGTAAGCGGCAGGGTCGGAACAGGAGAGCGCACGAGGGAGCTTCCAGGGGGAAACGCCTGGTATCTTTAT
AGTCCTGTCGGGTTTCGCCACCTCTGACTTGAGCGTCGATTTTTGTGATGCTCGTCAGGGGGGCGGAGCC
TATGGAAAAACGCCAGCAACGCGGCCTTTTTACGGTTCCTGGCCTTTTGCTGGCCTTTTGCTCACATGTT
CTTTCCTGCGTTATCCCCTGATTGACTTGGGTCGCTCTTCCTGTGGATGCGCAGATGCCCTGCGTAAGCG
GGTGTGGGCGGACAATAAAGTCTTAAACTGAACAAAATAGATCTAAACTATGACAATAAAGTCTTAAACT
AGACAGAATAGTTGTAAACTGAAATCAGTCCAGTTATGCTGTGAAAAAGCATACTGGACTTTTGTTATGG
CTAAAGCAAACTCTTCATTTTCTGAAGTGCAAATTGCCCGTCGTATTAAAGAGGGGCGTGGCCAAGGGCA
TGTAAAGACTATATTCGCGGCGTTGTGACAATTTACCGAACAACTCCGCGGCCGGGAAGCCGATCTCGGC
TTGAACGAATTGTTAGGTGGCGGTACTTGGGTCGATATCAAAGTGCATCACTTCTTCCCGTATGCCCAAC
TTTGTATAGAGAGCCACTGCGGGATCGTCACCGTAATCTGCTTGCACGTAGATCACATAAGCACCAAGCG
CGTTGGCCTCATGCTTGAGGAGATTGATGAGCGCGGTGGCAATGCCCTGCCTCCGGTGCTCGCCGGAGAC
TGCGAGATCATAGATATAGATCTCACTACGCGGCTGCTCAAACTTGGGCAGAACGTAAGCCGCGAGAGCG
CCAACAACCGCTTCTTGGTCGAAGGCAGCAAGCGCGATGAATGTCTTACTACGGAGCAAGTTCCCGAGGT
AATCGGAGTCCGGCTGATGTTGGGAGTAGGTGGCTACGTCTCCGAACTCACGACCGAAAAGATCAAGAGC
AGCCCGCATGGATTTGACTTGGTCAGGGCCGAGCCTACATGTGCGAATGATGCCCATACTTGAGCCACCT
AACTTTGTTTTAGGGCGACTGCCCTGCTGCGTAACATCGTTGCTGCTCCATAACATCAAACATCGACCCA
CGGCGTAACGCGCTTGCTGCTTGGATGCCCGAGGCATAGACTGTACAAAAAAACAGTCATAACAAGCCAT
GAAAACCGCCACTGCGCCGTTACCACCGCTGCGTTCGGTCAAGGTTCTGGACCAGTTGCGTGAGCGCATA
CGCTACTTGCATTACAGTTTACGAACCGAACAGGCTTATGTCAACTGGGTTCGTGCCTTCATCCGTTTCC
ACGGTGTGCGTCACCCGGCAACCTTGGGCAGCAGCGAAGTCGCCATAACTTCGTATAGCATACATTATAC
GAAGTTATCTGTAACTATAACGGTCCTAAGGTAGCGAGTTTAAACACTAGTATCGATTCGCGACCTACTC
CGGAATATTAATAGATCATGGAGATAATTAAAATGATAACCATCTCGCAAATAAATAAGTATTTTACTGT
TTTCGTAACAGTTTTGTAATAAAAAAACCTATAAATATTCCGGATTATTCATACCGTCCCACCATCGGGC
GCGGATCCCGGTCCGAAGCGCGCGGAATTCAAAGGCCTACGTCGACATGGCGCGGCACGGGCCACCGTGG
AGTCGGTTGGACGCGCAGCAGGAGCGCGACGTGCGGGAGCTCGTCCGGGGTGTCGCCGGCCTCCAGGACG
AGGCAGACCCCAACTTCCAGCTCGCCCTAAACTTCGCCTGGTCCAACTTCAGATTTCATCGTTTCTTGGA
TGTCAACAGCCACAAAATAGAAAAAACAATCGAAGGAATTTATGAAAAATTTGTCATTCATTCTGATCTA
AGCAAAGCTGCTAGTTGGAAGAGATTAACGGAGGAATTTCTAAATGCACCACTTCCCAGTATAAAGGAAA
TAAAGACAGATGCACATTATTCCATACTGTCACTTCTTCTGTGTCTGTCAGACTCTCCTTCAAACAGCAG
TTATGTGGAGACACCAAGAAATAAAGAAGTGGAAAAGAAAGATGATTTCGACTGGGGAAAATACTTGATG
GAAGATGAAGAAATGGACATTGGTCCGTACATGGACACACCAAATTGGTCTGAAGAAAGTGAAGAGGAAA
ATGATCAACAGCCCTTAAGCAGAGAGGACTCTGGAATTCAGGTAGACAGGACACCGTTAGAAGAACAAGA
TCAAAACGGAAAACTGGATCCTTGTATCAGTTGGAAAGATGAGCCAGATGACCGAAGCTGGCTGGAACAT
CATGTGGTCCATCAGTACTGGACAGCCAGGCCCTCCCAGTTTCCTCATAGTTTACATTTGCACTCTAATT
TAGCTGCTGTCTGGGACCAACACTTGTACAGCAGTGATCCATTGTATGTTCCAGATGACAGGGTTTTGGT
TACTGAGACTCAGGTTATTCGGGAAACCCTATGGTTACTTTCAGGAGTGAAAAAGCTCTTTATATTTCAG
TTGATAGATGGGAAGGTAACTGTGAGAAACAATATTATAGTAACTCATTTAACACATAGCTGTTTACGAT
CTGTGCTGGAACAAATAGCAGCATATGGCCAGGTTGTGTTTCGACTCCAGGAGTTCATTGATGAAGTCAT
GGGACACAGTTCTGAGAGCATGCTGCCTGGAAGTGGGTCTGTTCCTAAGAAGTCAACTGAAGCTCCCTTT
AGAACCTACCAGGCTTTCATGTGGGCCCTGTACAAATATTTCATTAGTTTCAAAGAGGAACTTGCAGAAA
TTGAGAAGTGCATCATCAATAATGATACTACAATAACTCTTGCAATAGTGGTGGACAAGTTGGCACCTCG
ATTGTCTCAGCTCAAGGTTCTGCACAAAGTGTTTAGTACTGGAGTAGCAGAAGTTCCACCTGATACTCGA
AATGTCGTCCGGGCCTCTCACCTGCTTAACACCCTGTACAAGGCCATTCTTGAATATGACAATGTTGGAG
AAGCCTCTGAGCAAACCGTCTCCCTCCTTTTCTCTCTCTGGGTGGAAACGGTGCGGCCTTACCTGCAGAC
GGTGGACGAGTGGATCGTGCACGGGCACCTGTGGGATGGCGCCAGGGAGTTCATCATCCAGAGAAACAAA
AATGTTCCAGTTAATCACAGAGACTTCTGGTATGCAACTTACACGTTATATAGCGTATCAGAAAAGACAG
AAAATGAAGAAAAAATGAGTGATAACGCTAGTGCGAGTTCCGGCAGTGACCAGGGGCCCTCCAGCAGGCA
GCACACCATGGTGTCCTTCCTCAAACCTGTCCTGAAGCAGATCATAATGGCTGGCAAGTCGATGCAGCTG
CTGAAGAACCTGCAGTGTGCGGAGAGCACCACCTGCCAGGCAGGAGCCAGAGATGCAGAAAGAAAAAGTT
TATACACTCTCTTTCTGGAATCTGTACAGTCCCGTCTTCGACATGGAGAAGATTCCACTCCACAGGTTCT
TACTGAGCAACAGGCAACCAAGGAGAACCTGATGAAGATGCAGTCCATTGCTGAAAGCCATCTTGAACTG
GATGATGTTCATGATCCACTGCTTGCCATTAACTTTGCAAGGATGTATTTGGAGCAGAGTGACTTTCACG
AGAAGTTTGCTGGTGGTGATGTATGTGTGGATAGATCATCGGAATCTGTGACATGCCAGACTTTTGAATT
AACGCTGAGATCCTGCCTCTATCCTCATATTGACAAGCAGTATCTAGATTGCTGTGGAAATCTCATGCAA
ACTCTAAAAAAAGATTACAGGTTGGTAGAATACTTGCAAGCTATGAGGAATTTTTTCTTAATGGAAGGAG
GAGATACCATGTATGACTTCTACACGTCAATTTTTGATAAAATAAGAGAAAAGGAAACATGGCAGAATGT
GTCTTTTCTTAATGTCCAACTCCAAGAAGCAGTAGGACAGCGTTATCCTGAAGATAGTTCACGTCTATCT
ATATCTTTTGAAAATGTTGACACAGCTAAGAAGAAGCTGCCTGTTCATATCTTAGATGGTCTGACCCTCA
GCTACAAGGTCCCATGGCCCGTGGACATTGTTATAAGTTTGGAATGTCAAAAAATTTATAATCAAGTGTT
TCTTCTCTTATTGCAAATAAAGTGGGCAAAATATAGTCTGGATGTTTTACTTTTTGGTGAACTGGTTAGT
ACTGCAGAAAAACCACGACTTAAAGAAGGCCTTATACATGAACAAGACACAGTTGCTCAGTTCGGACCAC
AAAAAGAACCAGTAAGACAGCAGATTCATCGCATGTTCCTCTTAAGAGTGAAGCTCATGCATTTCGTGAA
CAGCTTGCACAACTACATCATGACCAGGATTCTACACAGTACAGGGCTGGAGTTTCAACATCAAGTCGAG
GAAGCCAAGGATTTAGATCAATTGATTAAAATTCACTATAGGTATCTGTCAACCATCCATGACCGGTGTC
TGCTGAGAGAAAAGGTCAGCTTTGTGAAAGAAGCTATCATGAAGGTGTTGAACTTGGCTCTCATGTTTGC
AGACGGTTGGCAGGCAGGCCTGGGCACTTGGCGAATGGAATCTATAGAGAAAATGGAATCTGATTTTAAA
AACTGCCATATGTTTCTTGTAACCATTTTAAACAAAGCCGTCTGTAGAGGATCCTTTCCCCATTTGGAAT
CTCTAGCGTTGTCACTCATGGCTGGCATGGAACAAAGTTAAGCGGCCGCTTTCGAATCTAGAGCCTGCAG
TCTCGACAAGCTTGTCGAGAAGTACTAGAGGATCATAATCAGCCATACCACATTTGTAGAGGTTTTACTT
GCTTTAAAAAACCTCCCACACCTCCCCCTGAACCTGAAACATAAAATGAATGCAATTGTTGTTGTTAACT
TGTTTATTGCAGCTTATAATGGTTACAAATAAAGCAATAGCATCACAAATTTCACAAATAAAGCATTTTT
TTCACTGCATTCTAGTTGTGGTTTGTCCAAACTCATCAATGTATCTTATCATGTCTGGATCTGATCACTG
CTTGAGCCTAGAAGATCCGGCTGCTAACAAAGCCCGAAAGGAAGCTGAGTTGGCTGCTGCCACCGCTGAG
CAATAACTATCATAACCCCTAGGGTATACCCATCTAATTGGAACCAGATAAGTGAAATCTAGTTCCAAAC
TATTTTGTCATTTTTAATTTTCGTATTAGCTTACGACGCTACACCCAGTTCCCATCTATTTTGTCACTCT
TCCCTAAATAATCCTTAAAAACTCCATTTCCACCCCTCCCAGTTCCCAACTATTTTGTCCGCCCACA
